LOCUS       Exported 8102 bp ds-DNA circular SYN 19-JAN-2022
DEFINITION  synthetic circular DNA
ACCESSION   .
VERSION     .
KEYWORDS    pLKO.3G
SOURCE      synthetic DNA construct
  ORGANISM  synthetic DNA construct
REFERENCE   1 (bases 1 to 8102)
  TITLE     pLKO variants
REFERENCE   2 (bases 1 to 8102)
  AUTHORS   .
  TITLE     Direct Submission
  JOURNAL   Exported Jan 19, 2022 from SnapGene Server 1.1.58
            http://www.snapgene.com
FEATURES             Location/Qualifiers
     source          1..8102
                     /organism="synthetic DNA construct"
                     /mol_type="other DNA"
     protein_bind    89..110
                     /label=CAP binding site
                     /bound_moiety="E. coli catabolite activator protein"
                     /note="CAP binding activates transcription in the presence
                     of cAMP."
     promoter        125..155
                     /label=lac promoter
                     /note="promoter for the E. coli lac operon"
     protein_bind    163..179
                     /label=lac operator
                     /bound_moiety="lac repressor encoded by lacI"
                     /note="The lac repressor binds to the lac operator to
                     inhibit transcription in E. coli. This inhibition can be
                     relieved by adding lactose or
                     isopropyl-beta-D-thiogalactopyranoside (IPTG)."
     primer_bind     168..190
                     /label=M13/pUC Reverse
                     /note="In lacZ gene"
     primer_bind     187..203
                     /label=M13 rev
                     /note="common sequencing primer, one of multiple similar
                     variants"
     primer_bind     187..203
                     /label=M13 Reverse
                     /note="In lacZ gene. Also called M13-rev"
     primer_bind     222..242
                     /label=T3
                     /note="T3 promoter, forward primer"
     promoter        224..242
                     /label=T3 promoter
                     /note="promoter for bacteriophage T3 RNA polymerase"
     promoter        270..496
                     /label=RSV promoter
                     /note="Rous sarcoma virus enhancer/promoter"
     LTR             497..677
                     /label=5' LTR (truncated)
                     /note="truncated 5' long terminal repeat (LTR) from HIV-1"
     misc_feature    724..849
                     /label=HIV-1 Psi
                     /note="packaging signal of human immunodeficiency virus
                     type 1"
     misc_feature    1342..1575
                     /label=RRE
                     /note="The Rev response element (RRE) of HIV-1 allows for
                     Rev-dependent mRNA export from the nucleus to the
                     cytoplasm."
     CDS             1760..1804
                     /codon_start=1
                     /product="antigenic peptide corresponding to amino acids
                     655 to 669 of the HIV envelope protein gp41 (Lutje Hulsik
                     et al., 2013)"
                     /label=gp41 peptide
                     /note="recognized by the 2H10 single-chain llama nanobody"
                     /translation="KNEQELLELDKWASL"
     promoter        2321..2561
                     /label=U6 promoter
                     /note="RNA polymerase III promoter for human U6 snRNA"
     primer_bind     2321..2341
                     /label=hU6-F
                     /note="Human U6 promoter, forward primer"
     primer_bind     2492..2511
                     /label=LKO.1 5'
                     /note="Human U6 promoter, forward primer"
     misc_feature    2661..2778
                     /label=cPPT/CTS
                     /note="central polypurine tract and central termination
                     sequence of HIV-1"
     promoter        2827..3337
                     /label=hPGK promoter
                     /note="human phosphoglycerate kinase 1 promoter"
     primer_bind     3256..3274
                     /label=hPGK-F
                     /note="Human PGK promoter, forward primer"
     regulatory      3353..3362
                     /regulatory_class="other"
                     /note="vertebrate consensus sequence for strong initiation
                     of translation (Kozak, 1987)"
     CDS             3359..4078
                     /codon_start=1
                     /product="the original enhanced GFP (Yang et al., 1996)"
                     /label=EGFP
                     /note="mammalian codon-optimized"
                     /translation="MVSKGEELFTGVVPILVELDGDVNGHKFSVSGEGEGDATYGKLTL
                     KFICTTGKLPVPWPTLVTTLTYGVQCFSRYPDHMKQHDFFKSAMPEGYVQERTIFFKDD
                     GNYKTRAEVKFEGDTLVNRIELKGIDFKEDGNILGHKLEYNYNSHNVYIMADKQKNGIK
                     VNFKIRHNIEDGSVQLADHYQQNTPIGDGPVLLPDNHYLSTQSALSKDPNEKRDHMVLL
                     EFVTAAGITLGMDELYK"
     CDS             3359..4075
                     /codon_start=1
                     /product="enhanced GFP"
                     /label=EGFP
                     /translation="MVSKGEELFTGVVPILVELDGDVNGHKFSVSGEGEGDATYGKLTL
                     KFICTTGKLPVPWPTLVTTLTYGVQCFSRYPDHMKQHDFFKSAMPEGYVQERTIFFKDD
                     GNYKTRAEVKFEGDTLVNRIELKGIDFKEDGNILGHKLEYNYNSHNVYIMADKQKNGIK
                     VNFKIRHNIEDGSVQLADHYQQNTPIGDGPVLLPDNHYLSTQSALSKDPNEKRDHMVLL
                     EFVTAAGITLGMDELYK"
     primer_bind     complement(3404..3425)
                     /label=EGFP-N
                     /note="EGFP, reverse primer"
     primer_bind     complement(3665..3684)
                     /label=EXFP-R
                     /note="For distinguishing EGFP variants, reverse primer"
     primer_bind     4012..4033
                     /label=EGFP-C
                     /note="EGFP, forward primer"
     misc_feature    4097..4685
                     /label=WPRE
                     /note="woodchuck hepatitis virus posttranscriptional
                     regulatory element"
     primer_bind     complement(4150..4170)
                     /label=WPRE-R
                     /note="WPRE, reverse primer"
     CDS             complement(4568..4579)
                     /codon_start=1
                     /product="Factor Xa recognition and cleavage site"
                     /label=Factor Xa site
                     /translation="IEGR"
     primer_bind     complement(4688..4704)
                     /label=KS primer
                     /note="common sequencing primer, one of multiple similar
                     variants"
     primer_bind     complement(4689..4705)
                     /label=pBluescriptKS
                     /note="For pBluescript vector"
     LTR             4890..5123
                     /label=3' LTR (Delta-U3)
                     /note="self-inactivating 3' long terminal repeat (LTR) from
                     HIV-1"
     polyA_signal    5195..5316
                     /label=SV40 poly(A) signal
                     /note="SV40 polyadenylation signal"
     primer_bind     complement(5232..5251)
                     /label=SV40pA-R
                     /note="SV40 polyA, reverse primer"
     primer_bind     5286..5305
                     /label=EBV-rev
                     /note="SV40 polyA terminator, reverse primer"
     rep_origin      5356..5491
                     /label=SV40 ori
                     /note="SV40 origin of replication"
     primer_bind     5418..5437
                     /label=SV40pro-F
                     /note="SV40 promoter/origin, forward primer"
     primer_bind     complement(5511..5530)
                     /label=T7
                     /note="T7 promoter, forward primer"
     promoter        complement(5512..5530)
                     /label=T7 promoter
                     /note="promoter for bacteriophage T7 RNA polymerase"
     primer_bind     complement(5540..5557)
                     /label=M13 Forward
                     /note="In lacZ gene. Also called M13-F20 or M13 (-21)
                     Forward"
     primer_bind     complement(5540..5556)
                     /label=M13 fwd
                     /note="common sequencing primer, one of multiple similar
                     variants"
     primer_bind     complement(5549..5571)
                     /label=M13/pUC Forward
                     /note="In lacZ gene"
     rep_origin      5698..6153
                     /direction=RIGHT
                     /label=f1 ori
                     /note="f1 bacteriophage origin of replication; arrow
                     indicates direction of (+) strand synthesis"
     primer_bind     complement(5785..5804)
                     /label=F1ori-R
                     /note="F1 origin, reverse primer"
     primer_bind     5995..6016
                     /label=F1ori-F
                     /note="F1 origin, forward primer"
     promoter        6179..6283
                     /gene="bla"
                     /label=AmpR promoter
     CDS             6284..7144
                     /codon_start=1
                     /gene="bla"
                     /product="beta-lactamase"
                     /label=AmpR
                     /note="confers resistance to ampicillin, carbenicillin, and
                     related antibiotics"
                     /translation="MSIQHFRVALIPFFAAFCLPVFAHPETLVKVKDAEDQLGARVGYI
                     ELDLNSGKILESFRPEERFPMMSTFKVLLCGAVLSRIDAGQEQLGRRIHYSQNDLVEYS
                     PVTEKHLTDGMTVRELCSAAITMSDNTAANLLLTTIGGPKELTAFLHNMGDHVTRLDRW
                     EPELNEAIPNDERDTTMPVAMATTLRKLLTGELLTLASRQQLIDWMEADKVAGPLLRSA
                     LPAGWFIADKSGAGERGSRGIIAALGPDGKPSRIVVIYTTGSQATMDERNRQIAEIGAS
                     LIKHW"
     primer_bind     complement(6502..6521)
                     /label=Amp-R
                     /note="Ampicillin resistance gene, reverse primer"
     rep_origin      7315..7903
                     /direction=RIGHT
                     /label=ori
                     /note="high-copy-number ColE1/pMB1/pBR322/pUC origin of
                     replication"
     primer_bind     7804..7823
                     /label=pBR322ori-F
                     /note="pBR322 origin, forward primer"
     primer_bind     8057..8074
                     /label=L4440
                     /note="L4440 vector, forward primer"
ORIGIN
        1 cgcctctccc cgcgcgttgg ccgattcatt aatgcagctg gcacgacagg tttcccgact
       61 ggaaagcggg cagtgagcgc aacgcaatta atgtgagtta gctcactcat taggcacccc
      121 aggctttaca ctttatgctt ccggctcgta tgttgtgtgg aattgtgagc ggataacaat
      181 ttcacacagg aaacagctat gaccatgatt acgccaagcg cgcaattaac cctcactaaa
      241 gggaacaaaa gctggagctg caagcttaat gtagtcttat gcaatactct tgtagtcttg
      301 caacatggta acgatgagtt agcaacatgc cttacaagga gagaaaaagc accgtgcatg
      361 ccgattggtg gaagtaaggt ggtacgatcg tgccttatta ggaaggcaac agacgggtct
      421 gacatggatt ggacgaacca ctgaattgcc gcattgcaga gatattgtat ttaagtgcct
      481 agctcgatac ataaacgggt ctctctggtt agaccagatc tgagcctggg agctctctgg
      541 ctaactaggg aacccactgc ttaagcctca ataaagcttg ccttgagtgc ttcaagtagt
      601 gtgtgcccgt ctgttgtgtg actctggtaa ctagagatcc ctcagaccct tttagtcagt
      661 gtggaaaatc tctagcagtg gcgcccgaac agggacttga aagcgaaagg gaaaccagag
      721 gagctctctc gacgcaggac tcggcttgct gaagcgcgca cggcaagagg cgaggggcgg
      781 cgactggtga gtacgccaaa aattttgact agcggaggct agaaggagag agatgggtgc
      841 gagagcgtca gtattaagcg ggggagaatt agatcgcgat gggaaaaaat tcggttaagg
      901 ccagggggaa agaaaaaata taaattaaaa catatagtat gggcaagcag ggagctagaa
      961 cgattcgcag ttaatcctgg cctgttagaa acatcagaag gctgtagaca aatactggga
     1021 cagctacaac catcccttca gacaggatca gaagaactta gatcattata taatacagta
     1081 gcaaccctct attgtgtgca tcaaaggata gagataaaag acaccaagga agctttagac
     1141 aagatagagg aagagcaaaa caaaagtaag accaccgcac agcaagcggc cgctgatctt
     1201 cagacctgga ggaggagata tgagggacaa ttggagaagt gaattatata aatataaagt
     1261 agtaaaaatt gaaccattag gagtagcacc caccaaggca aagagaagag tggtgcagag
     1321 agaaaaaaga gcagtgggaa taggagcttt gttccttggg ttcttgggag cagcaggaag
     1381 cactatgggc gcagcgtcaa tgacgctgac ggtacaggcc agacaattat tgtctggtat
     1441 agtgcagcag cagaacaatt tgctgagggc tattgaggcg caacagcatc tgttgcaact
     1501 cacagtctgg ggcatcaagc agctccaggc aagaatcctg gctgtggaaa gatacctaaa
     1561 ggatcaacag ctcctgggga tttggggttg ctctggaaaa ctcatttgca ccactgctgt
     1621 gccttggaat gctagttgga gtaataaatc tctggaacag atttggaatc acacgacctg
     1681 gatggagtgg gacagagaaa ttaacaatta cacaagctta atacactcct taattgaaga
     1741 atcgcaaaac cagcaagaaa agaatgaaca agaattattg gaattagata aatgggcaag
     1801 tttgtggaat tggtttaaca taacaaattg gctgtggtat ataaaattat tcataatgat
     1861 agtaggaggc ttggtaggtt taagaatagt ttttgctgta ctttctatag tgaatagagt
     1921 taggcaggga tattcaccat tatcgtttca gacccacctc ccaaccccga ggggacccga
     1981 caggcccgaa ggaatagaag aagaaggtgg agagagagac agagacagat ccattcgatt
     2041 agtgaacgga tctcgacggt atcgatcacg agactagcct cgaccacgac gcaatggaga
     2101 aagacggaga gcgccaacgg cgtccatctc gaaggagtcg ccagcgataa ccggagtagt
     2161 tgaaatggta ataagacgac caatctgacc agcaaggaag ccaagatggg aaaggtcatg
     2221 cggcatacgc tcggcgccag tttgaatatt agacataatt tatcctcaag taagggggta
     2281 cacgcgtcag tcgagtcctg tcgacaaggt cgggcaggaa gagggcctat ttcccatgat
     2341 tccttcatat ttgcatatac gatacaaggc tgttagagag ataattagaa ttaatttgac
     2401 tgtaaacaca aagatattag tacaaaatac gtgacgtaga aagtaataat ttcttgggta
     2461 gtttgcagtt ttaaaattat gttttaaaat ggactatcat atgcttaccg taacttgaaa
     2521 gtatttcgat ttcttggctt tatatatctt gtggaaagga cgaaacaccg gtccgcaggt
     2581 atgcttgcgt gaattccacc tcgagctact taattaaacc agttttcgac ctcgagacaa
     2641 atggcagtat tcatccacaa ttttaaaaga aaagggggga ttggggggta cagtgcaggg
     2701 gaaagaatag tagacataat agcaacagac atacaaacta aagaattaca aaaacaaatt
     2761 acaaaaattc aaaattttcg ggtttattac agggacagca gagatccact ttggccgcgg
     2821 ctcgaggggg ttggggttgc gccttttcca aggcagccct gggtttgcgc agggacgcgg
     2881 ctgctctggg cgtggttccg ggaaacgcag cggcgccgac cctgggtctc gcacattctt
     2941 cacgtccgtt cgcagcgtca cccggatctt cgccgctacc cttgtgggcc ccccggcgac
     3001 gcttcctgct ccgcccctaa gtcgggaagg ttccttgcgg ttcgcggcgt gccggacgtg
     3061 acaaacggaa gccgcacgtc tcactagtac cctcgcagac ggacagcgcc agggagcaat
     3121 ggcagcgcgc cgaccgcgat gggctgtggc caatagcggc tgctcagcag ggcgcgccga
     3181 gagcagcggc cgggaagggg cggtgcggga ggcggggtgt ggggcggtag tgtgggccct
     3241 gttcctgccc gcgcggtgtt ccgcattctg caagcctccg gagcgcacgt cggcagtcgg
     3301 ctccctcgtt gaccgaatca ccgacctctc tccccagggg gatccaccgg tcgccaccat
     3361 ggtgagcaag ggcgaggagc tgttcaccgg ggtggtgccc atcctggtcg agctggacgg
     3421 cgacgtaaac ggccacaagt tcagcgtgtc cggcgagggc gagggcgatg ccacctacgg
     3481 caagctgacc ctgaagttca tctgcaccac cggcaagctg cccgtgccct ggcccaccct
     3541 cgtgaccacc ctgacctacg gcgtgcagtg cttcagccgc taccccgacc acatgaagca
     3601 gcacgacttc ttcaagtccg ccatgcccga aggctacgtc caggagcgca ccatcttctt
     3661 caaggacgac ggcaactaca agacccgcgc cgaggtgaag ttcgagggcg acaccctggt
     3721 gaaccgcatc gagctgaagg gcatcgactt caaggaggac ggcaacatcc tggggcacaa
     3781 gctggagtac aactacaaca gccacaacgt ctatatcatg gccgacaagc agaagaacgg
     3841 catcaaggtg aacttcaaga tccgccacaa catcgaggac ggcagcgtgc agctcgccga
     3901 ccactaccag cagaacaccc ccatcggcga cggccccgtg ctgctgcccg acaaccacta
     3961 cctgagcacc cagtccgccc tgagcaaaga ccccaacgag aagcgcgatc acatggtcct
     4021 gctggagttc gtgaccgccg ccgggatcac tctcggcatg gacgagctgt acaagtaaga
     4081 tatcaagctt atcgataatc aacctctgga ttacaaaatt tgtgaaagat tgactggtat
     4141 tcttaactat gttgctcctt ttacgctatg tggatacgct gctttaatgc ctttgtatca
     4201 tgctattgct tcccgtatgg ctttcatttt ctcctccttg tataaatcct ggttgctgtc
     4261 tctttatgag gagttgtggc ccgttgtcag gcaacgtggc gtggtgtgca ctgtgtttgc
     4321 tgacgcaacc cccactggtt ggggcattgc caccacctgt cagctccttt ccgggacttt
     4381 cgctttcccc ctccctattg ccacggcgga actcatcgcc gcctgccttg cccgctgctg
     4441 gacaggggct cggctgttgg gcactgacaa ttccgtggtg ttgtcgggga aatcatcgtc
     4501 ctttccttgg ctgctcgcct gtgttgccac ctggattctg cgcgggacgt ccttctgcta
     4561 cgtcccttcg gccctcaatc cagcggacct tccttcccgc ggcctgctgc cggctctgcg
     4621 gcctcttccg cgtcttcgcc ttcgccctca gacgagtcgg atctcccttt gggccgcctc
     4681 cccgcatcga taccgtcgac ctcgagacct agaaaaacat ggagcaatca caagtagcaa
     4741 tacagcagct accaatgctg attgtgcctg gctagaagca caagaggagg aggaggtggg
     4801 ttttccagtc acacctcagg tacctttaag accaatgact tacaaggcag ctgtagatct
     4861 tagccacttt ttaaaagaaa aggggggact ggaagggcta attcactccc aacgaagaca
     4921 agatctgctt tttgcttgta ctgggtctct ctggttagac cagatctgag cctgggagct
     4981 ctctggctaa ctagggaacc cactgcttaa gcctcaataa agcttgcctt gagtgcttca
     5041 agtagtgtgt gcccgtctgt tgtgtgactc tggtaactag agatccctca gaccctttta
     5101 gtcagtgtgg aaaatctcta gcagtagtag ttcatgtcat cttattattc agtatttata
     5161 acttgcaaag aaatgaatat cagagagtga gaggaacttg tttattgcag cttataatgg
     5221 ttacaaataa agcaatagca tcacaaattt cacaaataaa gcattttttt cactgcattc
     5281 tagttgtggt ttgtccaaac tcatcaatgt atcttatcat gtctggctct agctatcccg
     5341 cccctaactc cgcccatccc gcccctaact ccgcccagtt ccgcccattc tccgccccat
     5401 ggctgactaa ttttttttat ttatgcagag gccgaggccg cctcggcctc tgagctattc
     5461 cagaagtagt gaggaggctt ttttggaggc ctagggacgt acccaattcg ccctatagtg
     5521 agtcgtatta cgcgcgctca ctggccgtcg ttttacaacg tcgtgactgg gaaaaccctg
     5581 gcgttaccca acttaatcgc cttgcagcac atcccccttt cgccagctgg cgtaatagcg
     5641 aagaggcccg caccgatcgc ccttcccaac agttgcgcag cctgaatggc gaatgggnnn
     5701 nnnnnnnnnn nnnnnnnnnn nnnnnnnnnn nnnnnnnnnn nnnnnnnnnn nnnnnnnnnn
     5761 nnnnnnnnnn nnnnnnnnnn nnnnnnnnnn nnnnnnnnnn nnnnnnnnnn nnnnnnnnnn
     5821 ncnnnnnnnn nnnnnnnnnn nnnnnnnnnn nnnnnnnnnn nnnnnnnnnn nnnnnnnnnn
     5881 nnnnnnnnnn nnnnnnnnnn nnnnnnnnnn nnnannnnnn nnnnnnnnnn nnnnnnnnnn
     5941 nnnnnnnnnn nnnnnnnnnn nnncctttga cgttggagtc cacgttcttt aatagtggac
     6001 tcttgttcca aactggaaca acactcaacc ctatctcggt ctattctttt gatttataag
     6061 ggattttgcc gatttcggcc tattggttaa aaaatgagct gatttaacaa aaatttaacg
     6121 cgaattttaa caaaatatta acgcttacaa tttaggtggc acttttcggg gaaatgtgcg
     6181 cggaacccct atttgtttat ttttctaaat acattcaaat atgtatccgc tcatgagaca
     6241 ataaccctga taaatgcttc aataatattg aaaaaggaag agtatgagta ttcaacattt
     6301 ccgtgtcgcc cttattccct tttttgcggc attttgcctt cctgtttttg ctcacccaga
     6361 aacgctggtg aaagtaaaag atgctgaaga tcagttgggt gcacgagtgg gttacatcga
     6421 actggatctc aacagcggta agatccttga gagttttcgc cccgaagaac gttttccaat
     6481 gatgagcact tttaaagttc tgctatgtgg cgcggtatta tcccgtattg acgccgggca
     6541 agagcaactc ggtcgccgca tacactattc tcagaatgac ttggttgagt actcaccagt
     6601 cacagaaaag catcttacgg atggcatgac agtaagagaa ttatgcagtg ctgccataac
     6661 catgagtgat aacactgcgg ccaacttact tctgacaacg atcggaggac cgaaggagct
     6721 aaccgctttt ttgcacaaca tgggggatca tgtaactcgc cttgatcgtt gggaaccgga
     6781 gctgaatgaa gccataccaa acgacgagcg tgacaccacg atgcctgtag caatggcaac
     6841 aacgttgcgc aaactattaa ctggcgaact acttactcta gcttcccggc aacaattaat
     6901 agactggatg gaggcggata aagttgcagg accacttctg cgctcggccc ttccggctgg
     6961 ctggtttatt gctgataaat ctggagccgg tgagcgtggg tctcgcggta tcattgcagc
     7021 actggggcca gatggtaagc cctcccgtat cgtagttatc tacacgacgg ggagtcaggc
     7081 aactatggat gaacgaaata gacagatcgc tgagataggt gcctcactga ttaagcattg
     7141 gtaactgtca gaccaagttt actcatatat actttagatt gatttaaaac ttcattttta
     7201 atttaaaagg atctaggtga agatcctttt tgataatctc atgaccaaaa tcccttaacg
     7261 tgagttttcg ttccactgag cgtcagaccc cgtagaaaag atcaaaggat cttcttgaga
     7321 tccttttttt ctgcgcgtaa tctgctgctt gcaaacaaaa aaaccaccgc taccagcggt
     7381 ggtttgtttg ccggatcaag agctaccaac tctttttccg aaggtaactg gcttcagcag
     7441 agcgcagata ccaaatactg ttcttctagt gtagccgtag ttaggccacc acttcaagaa
     7501 ctctgtagca ccgcctacat acctcgctct gctaatcctg ttaccagtgg ctgctgccag
     7561 tggcgataag tcgtgtctta ccgggttgga ctcaagacga tagttaccgg ataaggcgca
     7621 gcggtcgggc tgaacggggg gttcgtgcac acagcccagc ttggagcgaa cgacctacac
     7681 cgaactgaga tacctacagc gtgagctatg agaaagcgcc acgcttcccg aagggagaaa
     7741 ggcggacagg tatccggtaa gcggcagggt cggaacagga gagcgcacga gggagcttcc
     7801 agggggaaac gcctggtatc tttatagtcc tgtcgggttt cgccacctct gacttgagcg
     7861 tcgatttttg tgatgctcgt caggggggcg gagcctatgg aaaaacgcca gcaacgcggc
     7921 ctttttacgg ttcctggcct tttgctggcc ttttgctcac atgttctttc ctgcgttatc
     7981 ccctgattct gtggataacc gtattaccgc ctttgagtga gctgataccg ctcgccgcag
     8041 ccgaacgacc gagcgcagcg agtcagtgag cgaggaagcg gaagagcgcc caatacgcaa
     8101 ac
//
