[The description below was written by a language model from this plasmid's Addgene catalogue record and the feature table of its GenBank file.]
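Description:
pLKO.3G is an empty lentiviral shRNA expression backbone derived from the pLKO.1 vector of The RNAi Consortium, in which the puromycin resistance marker has been replaced by eGFP. It is maintained in E. coli as a high-copy plasmid through a ColE1/pUC-type origin with ampicillin resistance (AmpR), and it also carries an f1 origin and an SV40 origin. The catalogue lists the backbone at 8174 bp, whereas the annotated sequence record is 8102 bp, a small discrepancy that the record does not explain.

The viral portion follows a third-generation, self-inactivating design. An RSV promoter fused to a truncated HIV-1 5' LTR drives the genomic transcript in packaging cells. This is followed by the Psi packaging signal, the Rev response element for Rev-dependent nuclear export, a cPPT/CTS element, and a U3-deleted 3' LTR with a downstream SV40 polyadenylation signal.

Two expression units sit between the LTRs. A human U6 RNA polymerase III promoter is positioned to transcribe a hairpin from annealed oligonucleotides inserted just downstream. A human PGK promoter drives EGFP with a Kozak sequence, and a WPRE follows to enhance transcript expression. No insert is present. The depositor notes that AgeI is not unique in this variant, so hairpin oligos should be designed for cloning between EcoRI and PacI, both of which are preserved.

The vector is used to build shRNA knockdown constructs for delivery into mammalian cells by lentiviral transduction. Transduced cells can be identified or sorted by green fluorescence rather than selected with a drug.
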