Addgene plasmid #14748: pLKO.3G
Purpose: (Empty Backbone)
Depositing lab: Christophe Benoist & Diane Mathis. Depositing organization: Joslin Diabetes Center.
Backbone
  Vector backbone: pLKO.3G
  Backbone size (bp): 8174
  Vector type: Mammalian Expression, Lentiviral, RNAi
  Selectable markers: eGFP
Growth in bacteria
  Bacterial resistance: Ampicillin, 100 μg/mL
  Growth temperature: 37°C
  Growth strain: Stbl3
  Copy number: High Copy
Gene/Insert
  Gene/Insert name: None
  Cloning method: Restriction Enzyme; 5′ cloning site EcoRI (not destroyed); 3′ cloning site PacI (not destroyed)
  Sequencing primers: 5′ LKO.1 5'
Resource information
  A portion of this plasmid was derived from a plasmid made by: Derived from the pLKO.1 plasmid from The RNAi Consortium (TRC)
Terms and licenses: Academic/Nonprofit Terms; Industry Terms: Not Available to Industry
Depositor comments: A variant of pLKO.1 containing an eGFP marker rather than puromycin. Please note that the AgeI site is NOT unique for this vector, so shRNAs should be designed for cloning with EcoRI and PacI instead. Forward oligo: 5'-AATT—21bp sense—CTCGAG—21bp antisense—TTTTTTTAT-3'. Reverse oligo: 5'-AAAAAAA—21bp sense—CTCGAG—21bp antisense-3'. pLKO.3G was cloned by excising PAC-GFP from pLKO.3pgw and replacing it with eGFP from another vector using the enzymes BamHI and BsRGI.
How to cite: pLKO.3G was a gift from Christophe Benoist & Diane Mathis (Addgene plasmid # 14748 ; http://n2t.net/addgene:14748 ; RRID:Addgene_14748)
