>Addgene plasmid #14748 | pLKO.3G | addgene partial sequence | sequence record 123548 | hU6-F 5'-GAGGGCCTATTTCCCATGATT-3'
TTGAGAGATAATTAGAATTAATTTGACTGTAAACACAAAGATATTAGTACAAAATACGTGACGTAGAAAG
TAATAATTTCTTGGGTAGTTTGCAGTTTTAAAATTATGTTTTAAAATGGACTATCATATGCTTACCGTAA
CTTGAAAGTATTTCGATTTCTTGGCTTTATATATCTTGTGGAAAGGACGAAACACCGGTCCGCAGGTATG
CTTGCGTGAATTCCACCTCGAGCTACTTAATTAAACCAGTTTTCGACCTCGAGACAAATGGCAGTATTCA
TCCACAATTTTAAAAGAAAAGGGGGGATTGGGGGGTACAGTGCAGGGGAAAGAATAGTAGACATAATAGC
AACAGACATACAAACTAAAGAATTACAAAAACAAATTACAAAAATTCAAAATTTTCGGGTTTATTACAGG
GACAGCAGAGATCCACTTTGGCCGCGGCTCGAGGGGGTTGGGGTTGCGCCTTTTCCAAGGCAGCCCTGGG
TTTGCGCAGGGACGCGGCTGCTCTGGGCGTGGTTCCGGGAAACGCAGCGGCGCCGACCCTGGGTCTCGCA
CATTCTTCACGTCCGTTCGCAGCGTCACCCGGATCTTCGCCGCTACCCTTGTGGGCCCCCCGGCGACGCT
TCCTGCTCCGCCCCTAAGTCGGGAAGGTTCCTTGCGGTTCGCGGCGTGCCGGACGTGACAAACGGAAGCC
GCACGTCTCACTAGTACCCTCGCAGACGGACAGCGCCAGGGAGCAATGGCAGCGCGCCGACCGCGATG
